>Addgene plasmid #118566 | pMRE-Tn7-152 | addgene full sequence | sequence record 226465 | Addgene NGS Result
ACTACCAGCAGAACACCCCCATCGGCGACGGCCCCGTGCTGCTGCCCGACAACCACTACCTGAGCACCCA
GTCCAAGCTGAGCAAAGACCCCAACGAGAAGCGCGATCACATGGTCCTGCTGGAGTTCGTGACCGCCGCC
GGGTAATTAGCTGAGCTTGGACTCCTGTTGATAGATCCAGTAATGACCTCAGAACTCCATCTGGATTTGT
TCAGAACGCTCGGTTGCCGCCGGGCGTTTTTTATTGGTGAGAATCCAAGCTAGCTTGGCGAGATTTTCAG
GAGCTAAGGAAGCTAAAATGGAGAAAAAAATCACTGGATATACCACCGTTGATATATCCCAATGGCATCG
TAAAGAACATTTTGAGGCATTTCAGTCAGTTGCTCAATGTACCTATAACCAGACCGTTCAGCTGGATATT
ACGGCCTTTTTAAAGACCGTAAAGAAAAATAAGCACAAGTTTTATCCGGCCTTTATTCACATTCTTGCCC
GCCTGATGAATGCTCATCCGGAATTTCGTATGGCAATGAAAGACGGTGAGCTGGTGATATGGGATAGTGT
TCACCCTTGTTACACCGTTTTCCATGAGCAAACTGAAACGTTTTCATCGCTCTGGAGTGAATACCACGAC
GATTTCCGGCAGTTTCTACACATATATTCGCAAGATGTGGCGTGTTACGGTGAAAACCTGGCCTATTTCC
CTAAAGGGTTTATTGAGAATATGTTTTTCGTCTCAGCCAATCCCTGGGTGAGTTTCACCAGTTTTGATTT
AAACGTGGCCAATATGGACAACTTCTTCGCCCCCGTTTTCACCATGGGCAAATATTATACGCAAGGCGAC
AAGGTGCTGATGCCGCTGGCGATTCAGGTTCATCATGCCGTTTGTGATGGCTTCCATGTCGGCAGAATGC
TTAATGAATTACAACAGTACTGCGATGAGTGGCAGGGCGGGGCGTAATTTTTTTAAGGCAGTTATTGGTG
CCCTTAAACGCCTGGGGTAATGACTCTCTAGCTTGAGGCATCAAATAAAACGAAAGGCTCAGTCGAAAGA
CTGGGCCTTTCGTTTTATCTGTTGTTTGTCGGTGAACGCTCTCCTGAGTAGGACAAATCCGCCGCTAGGA
GCTTGCGGCCGCCAGGGGATCTGATTAATTAAAACGTGGCTTACTAGGATCCGATATCATTTAAATCTAG
GGATAACAGGGTAATACTAGTGTCGACCAACCAGATAAGTGAAATCTAGTTCCAAACTATTTTGTCATTT
TTAATTTTCGTATTAGCTTACGACGCTACACCCAGTTCCCATCTATTTTGTCACTCTTCCCTAAATAATC
CTTAAAAACTCCATTTCCACCCCTCCCAGTTCCCAACTATTTTGTCCGCCCACAGGCTGAAAGCGCTATT
TCTTCCAGAATTGCCATGATTTTTTCCCCACGGGAGGCGTCACTGGCTCCCGTGTTGTCGGCAGCTTTGA
TTCGATAAGCAGCATCGCCTGTTTCAGGCTGTCTATGTGTGACTGTTGAGCTGTAACAAGTTGTCTCAGG
TGTTCAATTTCATGTTCTAGTTGCTTTGTTTTACTGGTTTCACCTGTTCTATTAGGTGTTACATGCTGTT
CATCTGTTACATTGTCGATCTGTTCATGGTGAACAGCTTTAAATGCACCAAAAACTCGTAAAAGCTCTGA
TGTATCTATCTTTTTTACACCGTTTTCATCTGTGCATATGGACAGTTTTCCCTTTGATATGTAACGGTGA
ACAGTTGTTCTACTTTTGTTTGTTAGTCTTGATGCTTCACTGATAGATACAAGAGCCATAAGAACCTCAG
ATCCTTCCGTATTTAGCCAGTATGTTCTCTAGTGTGGTTCGTTGTTTTTGCGTGAGCCATGAGAACGAAC
CATTGAGATCATACTTACTTTGCATGTCACTCAAAAATTTTGCCTCAAAACTGGTGAGCTGAATTTTTGC
AGTTAAAGCATCGTGTAGTGTTTTTCTTAGTCCGTTATGTAGGTAGGAATCTGATGTAATGGTTGTTGGT
ATTTTGTCACCATTCATTTTTATCTGGTTGTTCTCAAGTTCGGTTACGAGATCCATTTGTCTATCTAGTT
CAACTTGGAAAATCAACGTATCAGTCGGGCGGCCTCGCTTATCAACCACCAATTTCATATTGCTGTAAGT
GTTTAAATCTTTACTTATTGGTTTCAAAACCCATTGGTTAAGCCTTTTAAACTCATGGTAGTTATTTTCA
AGCATTAACATGAACTTAAATTCATCAAGGCTAATCTCTATATTTGCCTTGTGAGTTTTCTTTTGTGTTA
GTTCTTTTAATAACCACTCATAAATCCTCATAGAGTATTTGTTTTCAAAAGACTTAACATGTTCCAGATT
ATATTTTATGAATTTTTTTAACTGGAAAAGATAAGGCAATATCTCTTCACTAAAAACTAATTCTAATTTT
TCGCTTGAGAACTTGGCATAGTTTGTCCACTGGAAAATCTCAAAGCCTTTAACCAAAGGATTCCTGATTT
CCACAGTTCTCGTCATCAGCTCTCTGGTTGCTTTAGCTAATACACCATAAGCATTTTCCCTACTGATGTT
CATCATCTGAACGTATTGGTTATAAGTGAACGATACCGTCCGTTCTTTCCTTGTAGGGTTTTCAATCGTG
GGGTTGAGTAGTGCCACACAGCATAAAATTAGCTTGGTTTCATGCTCCGTTAAGTCATAGCGACTAATCG
CTAGTTCATTTGCTTTGAAAACAACTAATTCAGACATACATCTCAATTGGTCTAGGTGATTTTAATCACT
ATACCAATTGAGATGGGCTAGTCAATGATAATTACTAGTCCTTTTCCTTTGAGTTGTGGGTATCTGTAAA
TTCTGCTAGACCTTTGCTGGAAAACTTGTAAATTCTGCTAGACCCTCTGTAAATTCCGCTAGACCTTTGT
GTGTTTTTTTTGTTTATATTCAAGTGGTTATAATTTATAGAATAAAGAAAGAATAAAAAAAGATAAAAAG
AATAGATCCCAGCCCTGTGTATAACTCACTACTTTAGTCAGTTCCGCAGTATTACAAAAGGATGTCGCAA
ACGCTGTTTGCTCCTCTACAAAACAGACCTTAAAACCCTAAAGGCTTAAGTAGCACCCTCGCAAGCTCGG
GCAAATCGCTGAATATTCCTTTTGTCTCCGACCATCAGGCACCTGAGTCGCTGTCTTTTTCGTGACATTC
AGTTCGCTGCGCTCACGGCTCTGGCAGTGAATGGGGGTAAATGGCACTACAGGCGCCTTTTATGGATTCA
TGCAAGGAAACTACCCATAATACAAGAAAAGCCCGTCACGGGCTTCTCAGGGCGTTTTATGGCGGGTCTG
CTATGTGGTGCTATCTGACTTTTTGCTGTTCAGCAGTTCCTGCCCTCTGATTTTCCAGTCTGACCACTTC
GGATTATCCCGTGACAGGTCATTCAGACTGGCTAATGCACCCAGTAAGGCAGCGGTATCATCAACAGGCT
TACCCGTCTTACTGTCGGGGATCGACGCTCTCCCTTATGCGACTCCTGCATTAGGAAGCAGCCCAGTAGT
AGGTTGAGGCCGTTGAGCACCGCCGCCGCAAGGAATGGTGCATGCAAGGAGATGGCGCCCAACAGTCCCC
CGGCCACGGGGCCTGCCACCATACCCACGCCGAAACAAGCGCTCATGAGCCCGAAGTGGCGAGCCCGATC
TTCCCCATCGGTGATGTCGGCGATATAGGCGCCAGCAACCGCACCTGTGGCGCCGGTGATGCCGCCGGGC
AGGATAGGTGAAGTAGGCCCACCCGCGAGCGGGTGTTCCTTCTTCACTGTCCCTTATTCGCACCTGGCGG
TGCTCAACGGGAATCCTGCTCTGCGAGGCTGGCCGGCGGCG
[125 nt withheld, positions 3892-4016]
AATCAATCTAAAGTATATATGAGTAAACTTGGTCTGACAGTTACCAATGCTTAATCAGTGAGGCACCTAT
CTCAGCGATCTGTCTATTTCGTTCATCCATAGTTGCCTGACTCCCCGTCGTGTAGATAACTACGATACGG
GAGGGCTTACCATCTGGCCCCAGTGCTGCAATGATACCGCGAGACCCACGCTCACCGGCTCCAGATTTAT
CAGCAATAAACCAGCCAGCCGGAAGGGCCGAGCGCAGAAGTGGTCCTGCAACTTTATCCGCCTCCATCCA
GTCTATTAATTGTTGCCGGGAAGCTAGAGTAAGTAGTTCGCCAGTTAATAGTTTGCGCAACGTTGTTGCC
ATTGCTGCAGGCATCGTGGTGTCACGCTCGTCGTTTGGTATGGCTTCATTCAGCTCCGGTTCCCAACGAT
CAAGGCGAGTTACATGATCCCCCATGTTGTGCAAAAAAGCGGTTAGCTCCTTCGGTCCTCCGATCGTTGT
CAGAAGTAAGTTGGCCGCAGTGTTATCACTCATGGTTATGGCAGCACTGCATAATTCTCTTACTGTCATG
CCATCCGTAAGATGCTTTTCTGTGACTGGTGAGTACTCAACCAAGTCATTCTGAGAATAGTGTATGCGGC
GACCGAGTTGCTCTTGCCCGGCGTCAACACGGGATAATACCGCGCCACATAGCAGAACTTTAAAAGTGCT
CATCATTGGAAAACGTTCTTCGGGGCGAAAACTCTCAAGGATCTTACCGCTGTTGAGATCCAGTTCGATG
TAACCCACTCGTGCACCCAACTGATCTTCAGCATCTTTTACTTTCACCAGCGTTTCTGGGTGAGCAAAAA
CAGGAAGGCAAAATGCCGCAAAAAAGGGAATAAGGGCGACACGGAAATGTTGAATACTCATACTCTTCCT
TTTTCAATATTATTGAAGCATTTATCAGGGTTATTGTCTCATGAGCGGATACATATTTGAATGTATTTAG
AAAAATAAACAAAAGAGTTTGTAGAAACGCAAAAAGGCCATCCGTCAGGATGGCCTTCTGCTTAATTTGA
TGCCTGGCAGTTTATGGCGGGCGTCCTGCCCGCCACCCTCCGGGCCGTTGCTTCGCAACGTTCAAATCCG
CTCCCGGCGGATTTGTCCTACTCAGGAGAGCGTTCACCGACAAACAACAGATAAAACGAAAGGCCCAGTC
TTTCGACTGAGCCTTTCGTTTTATTTGATGCCTGGCAGTTCCCTACTCTCGCATGGGGAGACCCCACACT
ACCATCGGCGCTACGGCGTTTCACTTCTGAGTTCGGCATGGGGTCAGGTGGGACCACCGCGCTACTGCCG
CCAGGCAAATTCTGTTTTATCAGACCGCTTCTGCGTTCTGATTTAATCTGTATCAGGCTGAAAATCTTCT
CTCATCCGCCAAAACAGCCAAGCTTGCATGCCTGCAGGTCGACTCTAGAGGATCCCCTAAAAATAATGAC
CGAGCTAGCTCTAACTGTGGGATGTGATAACGAGTCTTGCTATATGGTGTTTCAGCTTCGTAAATAAATG
AACTCTGCGCTCCATCCTTGTTGCGTACGGAAGCAAAGGACGAGAGATTAGGAAAATCGATTATTTTGGC
TCGTTGAAGATCCGATGCTTCAAACTCAATCACACGATCCGCCTTATTTATTTGCTTTGTTGTACTGTTA
ACCACCTTAGCTCGACTTAATAAAGGCAAATGAGTAAATCGAGTCCATTTCCGTTCTTGCATTGGATTAA
ACCAAACAAAAATACGCCACTCCTTATGACCCGAGTTACGGAATAAATGACCAATATGTACAACCTGCAC
ATTGTCATTAAATGTAGCTAGCCTAACCACTCACTCTTCCCCATAAACCATTTCCAAGAATCTTTGTGCT
TCCTCAGTTATCCGCTCTTTAGATAACGTTGCACTTCTTAATAATCGCCAGCGCCTAAGCTCAACATCTT
CCTGTTTAAGCTTAATAAAAGCTTGGCTAATCCGTCTAATTTGATAATCTTCCACACTCTCTGAGTAACG
CTTTAAGCAAAGCGCTACCAAAGGCAGTTTCTGTAGATTTTTTGCAAGAGAGGTTCCGTTAGGAGTTTGC
TTTAACAGCCAGCTCGATGTCGCTCTTGGGTGATCAAGGCTACTATCTAGACGCTTTATGATTCTTAATA
GTTGTCGTACAGCAATTCGATCTCTTTGGTTCCAATCAACTCTAGGGGCGGGTGCCAGACGCTCTTGTTG
ATGCTGTTGATTCCAGTGAACTAGCCAATCCCTGTCATGTCGGTAAAGCCAAGCGTATAGCACCCCACCC
TCTAAAGACTGTCTTGCCGCCTTAATTCCTTGGTATTTATGCACTAGTTGCTGCCAGTCTTTATGCTTAA
CAGATAAATCTTCAGAGTTAGGTTGCACAGACTGGCTAACAGGTCTTGTCGTTATAGAGTGCTCAGTAAG
AGCACTTGCCTGCTGTAGCGCTTCTATAACCGTTAGTTTTGGCAATAAGGCTTGCCACACAATACTATGC
TGTAAATAACTAAAGGCTTTTCTATGCTTACGGAATATACTTTTCAGCCAACACGTGTCCTTGTTCTCTG
CCAACTTTAAATCCAGTTTCTCTAGTGCCTCATCACTAAAAGTCTGCCTCACTCTCTCCGCCACCAAGTC
ATGACGAATGTGCTTGCTTTTGGTTAGCCCTAGATCCTGCGCTAAGCGCTGATAAAACAGCGTCCACTGC
TCAAGGCTTGGGGAAAGCTCTTGCGCTCGTGGAGCATCTAACAGAGGGGCTATATAAGCAGCTAGTGCTG
TTAATTGAGATAGGGAGTCTTTGGGGTAGTCTGAAAGCAGCTCAGTATGACCCAAAGCCCAAAATTGATG
TCGGTGATCATCTACAGCTCTATCAAAGAAGACTAAAGCACCGTGTTTTGGACAATATGGCAAAGCGGGC
AAATACCAATCTCGTTGCCAAAAGGCTTCCCCATACCTATTTAGCTGAAGAGCAACGCAATCAGGGCAGT
ATCTAAAGCGGTTATCGCTCTTAACTCTAGAAGCAGCGACTCCTAGCATTAAATGCACCGCACCTTGCGC
TTGGTACTCCATTAACCGAATAGCTTCGTCTCGGCGCTCCTTGCCTACAAACGGAGCATATAAAGGGAAT
AAGGTATGCTCATAAATAAGCTGCTGAACAGCGTAACGTCCTGTTTGATGTAGATGTCTTGCTATCACAC
CTAAATGCGAGGGCAGACCTAAGGTAGCGACCACCTTGCGGTTGCCATACACCTCATCCAACAGCTGCTT
AGGACTAACAATCCCTTGATAAACGCCTGCCCGTGCAATAGTGCTATAAATCAGCTCATTCGAGTACGGA
ACAGGAAAGTTTCTCATGGCTAACCTGCTTGTTTAAATAAGCTCGCCATATCCACTATTACCCCTTTCCC
TTTTAACCGTTCATGCATGGTTTTTTCAGGTTGGCGTTGTGAATAGATATAACGTAAATCCGTATCAGGC
AAGCTATCCCAGTCGCTGGGCTTGACTACCTTTATAGCCGAAACCTTTTTACTCTTGGAGGGCTTTTCTA
GTTCTGACACTACCGTTTCGCCTTCCATCAACCACTGCAAAACAAGAGGCAGTAACTTTTGTCTTGTCAT
CGTTGGATTCTGGCTAAACGCTTTTTTAATAGTGGGAATTAACAGGCTTGAATCGTAATCCTCTTTCAGC
ATCAGATATAAATGACGCTGATCTTCGGTATCTAACTCTTGAAGGGCTTTTTCTTCTGGTGTTTGTTCTT
GTATCGCTGCGATATCTAGCTGAAGTTGGATTAACCGTTTATCAATCTCGGGAACGACTAGATCAGAATA
ACGAGCAATGCGTTCTGGGATACCCGAGCGTAATGCCTCTAGCATGGGGTGCACAGGCTTTAACTCATCT
TGATACACTTGCCGCAATAAACCAGCGGTAATACGCTCATTGCCTAAAGCTAGCGCACGGAGCTGAGCGA
GTACAAAAAGTTTTACTACAATGTCCATCACTCCTTGGCTTAGCTCATACCACACATCACGGACCTCATC
CGATAACAGCGCATCTTTGCGTTGTAAAAGCTGTAATTGCCAAAGATTATCCGTAAAAGCGATCCACTCT
TGATTGGGCTTTCCACGTTGCGTTTGTTGTATAGGATCCCAGAATATAGCTCCAAACCCTGCCCCTCTAC
GTGCAGACCGCAAATCAGCCTCAAAAATCTCTCGTGCTTTAGGGGTACCAATCAACATCACTGGTACGCC
AATAATATTCACCATCGTCACAAAAAAGTTCAGCATCTCTTGAGATCCACCCGAACGAGAGCGGCTTAAA
TGCTGAATTTCATCAATAACCAACAACCCTAAAGCATGTGCATTGGCTATTTGCGACATCAAAGCCAACA
TGGTTTCTATACCATGACGTTTTAAGCCATAACGACGCTCATAGTTCGAGCCCAAGGCTCGATCCAACGC
TCTGAAAAAATTCAAGCAGATTTCTTTTAGCGAACCATTATGCGAGCAGTCTATTTTCAAATACACCACC
TGCTCTACATTGAGTTCACGATGGTAAATCACCTGAGGATACGTGGCTAGAATACGATGAAGAGAGGTCG
TCTTCCCACTACCAGAACAACCAATTAACAATAAGCTTTGTGCCGTAGATCGTGCCTCCTCAAAGCGAAA
TGTCTCCAACTCTCCCGTTTGAACACGCTCATAACCATTTTGTAAATGCTTTTGTAAATCTCCTGTTTTA
GGATTTCTGCCTACGTAGCCACCTCGAATCATGACCGAAATACGCTCACTTAGTAGCAAATGCGTACCTA
ATGGCTGAAAATAGTCATCTGGAATACGACAAATGGTATGAGCTCTGATAACACGGGACTTTTGCAAGTC
AGAGGAAGTAAGCTGTAAAGAGGATTTCAGTGATGCAGCACTATTCACTGACTCTTGTAATGGTGGTAAG
GCCTCGATAAAAGGATTATCACGATAAGCCTCTACCCCCGTATCACGATAAACTGCTTGAATCCGGGTAG
CACTCATGACTCATCCTTTTCTGGTGGATCCTGAAATAATTCAGGCACGTATGTGGGTAGGCTGTAATCT
TCTTGATCATCCGCTTCCACTGCGTTGAAAGGAATAACTTTAGCCTCATCACCTGAAGAGCTTGGCTTCA
AATGCTCCGCACGTTTTTTACGCTCCGAGGTCACGGCTTCTTTTTTATTAGTTTTAATCTGCTTAATGCG
TGTTGATTTGGGCTCAGTAGTACTGGGCGTTAACTTATTCGCTTTCTGAATGGTTTGCTGAATAAACGCC
TCAAGCTCCCTGCGTTTAGTTAACTCATCCTGCTTCGCATTGGCTTTATTGTGTTTTTCTTGTGCTTGTA
TATCCCAAACCTCCCAAAATGAGAGACCTTTAAACTGCCGACTACGTTCCGTCAGATTACAGCGCCAAAA
TACACGGCTGCCAACTTGCGGAAACAAATAAATCGTATCAACCAGCACTGGGTCATAAGCCGCTTCTAAA
TGTTGAGGTCTAGCTATATCAGTGCTCCGCTGCAACCAACCCTCACGCAGAATCTCTGACCCCGAGTAAT
ACAAACCCCACAAATTAACGCCAAATGAAGAAATAGAGACCTTTCGGCGAGGCAGTAACGCTACTCGCAA
CTGCTCTTGCTCCACAGCCCTTAAACTACCTGTACGATGCTGCATACCCCATTGCCATAGCTGGACAGGA
ATAGACGGTAAATCTGTAGGAAAATCAGCATCTCGATCGTATTTATCCATCACCAGATGGTTATTTCTGA
ATAAGATCGTACGCAAAATAATTTGTGTGAACTCAAATACCGACAGAGATGCATCTAACCTATAGTCTGT
TTCACCATGGCTTTTGATCCGACTGCCCTCTACAATGCCAGGTGCAAAGGACTTAAACTCGGCTTGTAGT
GTTCTAAAAGTGCTTTCCACTATGCCTTTAGCATCGCCACGTCTAGGTGGAGCACTTTCCACTCGCACAT
TAAAACTAGAAACTAAGGCTTCGACCTGATGACTCATTAATTCGCCACGGTCCGCTAGCAACACATCTGG
CAAACCTACACACGGCCAGTCTGAGCTACTAATCTCAATATCATGCTGGGCACAAATGGCCGTTTTGTCA
GAGCAAGCATTTACAAAAGCCTGCATCGCCACCACATAAGACGGATTTTCAAAGCCGATATAAAAGCCCG
TGATCATCCGACTAAACACATCAATCACAATGTAAAGCGTTGGTCTTCCTATGATTTTTTGGCGATCATG
ATGATCCACTAAATAAATATCAGCAATCGTGGCATCAATCTCATAACGACTCCCAGGGCCTAACGCCTGA
GAAGTGGCTGTACTACTTAAGGGTCGTACGTCTTTTTTATATACCCCTGCTTTAACTCTAGACTTTAAGC
GCTGAGCTTTAGGGTATTCTCGATCATAAAAATAACGAAACTGACGTAGTGTTGGGTAATCCTCTTGGGG
AATGCGAGGAAAATACTGAGCAAACAAGTCCACAAATCGTCTATAGGCAACGGTGGTCTTTGTACCTTTT
TGATTTAACAGGTGCTTTTCTATGGTCAACCTAAAAAGGCGTTCAATCTCGGGCGTTACCTTGGTTCCTT
CACCCTTACCATATTCTCTGGCTCGGCCAATCTTTGCTGTTCCTGTCGCTGAACGTCTTTCCCCTGGTGC
ACCGCTGTTTTTGTAGTCAGGAATTAATGCATTAGGCGTTTGACCACGCTGCCAGTAACGGCGTAACAAC
TTATAAACTGTAGCCTTAGTAACCTTATGTTCTTGGACCACATGCTCAACGAGTTCGCTTCTGACTTTAG
GGTCGAAACGATCCTTACTATTAATAATAGGAAGAATTTTTCGATAATCCTCCTCGCGCTTCTGGAAGCT
GACAGAATCTACAGACGGCTCTTCTAAATCAAGATGTACATAAGGGTCATCAGTTCTAACTAAGCGGCCT
TCATCTAAATACTGCATTAGCAACAACTCAGCCCTAGCTTGTGGAACTCCTTTATCAGCGCTTATTTGCA
TCCAGACAACTTGGCCATCCTCTATAGCCAAAATGCGATACGGATCATTATCAAATAGCACAACCTCATT
AATTTGCCACATAGCGCAACTCCTCCATATTCACTACTTGGCTAATACAGAGATCTGCACACTTATTTGC
CCTGAAAGACTTATAAATATTGAACTTAATAAAACCATTTGCGGTTAAGGCTCGTATCTCACTCAATGTT
TTGCCTAACTCCAAATCATAAGCAATATCAACCTGCTTACAGACATTGATAATGTTTTCATCTCCTTTTT
CTTGCAGGATATGGGCCAATGGGGATAGTTGTGCTAAAAGCTCCGCAGAAACTTCTTCTGTTTTCACTGA
ATAAAGCCATTCAATATTTTCTTTTACTACGGGATTTATTTCTTTATCAGTAAAAATGAACCAAGGAATT
TGCTTTTGCTGCCAATAGCGACGCTCTAGTTCTAGTTTTTCTAAGGTACGCTCGTCTTGTAAGGCTGCTG
CAGGTTTGACTTGAATAGCAAACTGCTCAAAAGGACCATCTTTGCAGTCCACTAAAAAATCAGTAGACAT
AACCTGATCTACACCACGAATAACAGGATGCTTAATACCACTATCTATTGCAATCTGCCTGGTATCACTA
GGTAATAAGGGGAACTGCTCGCGTATATCTAGCACGCTGCTCTCCCACTCAAGACTGAGAAAAACAGCAA
GCTCTAAGTCAGATAGCAAATGATGGACTCGTCCCGTCTTATGAGAATAAATACGGTGGGAACGACCTGA
AGAAGGAACTTCTTGTACTGTTAGCCATGGAATATAGTCTTTACCATGCCCTTGGCCACGCCCCTCTTTA
ATACGACGGGCAATTTGCACTTCAGAAAATGAAGAGTTTGCTTTAGCCATAACAAAAGTCCAGTATGCTT
TTTCACAGCATAACTGGACTGATTTCAGTTTACAACTATTCTGTCTAGTTTAAGACTTGGGTACCGAGCT
CGAATTCGCTAGCCCAAAAAAACGGGTATGGAGAAACAGTAGAGAGTTGCGATAAAAAGCGTCAGGTAGG
ATCCGCTAATCTTATGGATAAAAATGCTATGGCATAGCAAAGTGTGACGCCGTGCAAATAATCAATGTGG
ACTTTTCTGCCGTGATTATAGACACTTTTGTTACGCGTTTTTGTCATGGCTTTGGTCCCGCTTTGTTACA
GAATGCTTTTAATAAGCGGGGTTACCGGTTTGGTTAGCGAGAAGAGCCAGTAAAAGACGCAGTGACGGCA
ATGTCTGATGCAATATGGACAATTGGTTTCTTCTCTGAATGGCGGGAGTATGAAAAGTATGGCTGAAGCG
CAAAATGATCCCCTGCTGCCGGGATACTCGTTTAATGCCCATCTGGTGGCGGGTTTAACGCCGATTGAGG
CCAACGGTTATCTCGATTTTTTTATCGACCGACCGCTGGGAATGAAAGGTTATATTCTCAATCTCACCAT
TCGCGGTCAGGGGGTGGTGAAAAATCAGGGACGAGAATTTGTTTGCCGACCGGGTGATATTTTGCTGTTC
CCGCCAGGAGAGATTCATCACTACGGTCGTCATCCGGAGGCTCGCGAATGGTATCACCAGTGGGTTTACT
TTCGTCCGCGCGCCTACTGGCATGAATGGCTTAACTGGCCGTCAATATTTGCCAATACGGGGTTCTTTCG
CCCGGATGAAGCGCACCAGCCGCATTTCAGCGACCTGTTTGGGCAAATCATTAACGCCGGGCAAGGGGAA
GGGCGCTATTCGGAGCTGCTGGCGATAAATCTGCTTGAGCAATTGTTACTGCGGCGCATGGAAGCGATTA
ACGAGTCGCTCCATCCACCGATGGATAATCGGGTACGCGAGGCTTGTCAGTACATCAGCGATCACCTGGC
AGACAGCAATTTTGATATCGCCAGCGTCGCACAGCATGTTTGCTTGTCGCCGTCGCGTCTGTCACATCTT
TTCCGCCAGCAGTTAGGGATTAGCGTCTTAAGCTGGCGCGAGGACCAACGTATCAGCCAGGCGAAGCTGC
TTTTGAGCACCACCCGGATGCCTATCGCCACCGTCGGTCGCAATGTTGGTTTTGACGATCAACTCTATTT
CTCGCGGGTATTTAAAAAATGCACCGGGGCCAGCCCGAGCGAGTTCCGTGCCGGTTGTGAAGAAAAAGTG
AATGATGTAGCCGTCAAGTTGTCATAATTGGTAACGAATCAGACAATTGACGGCTTGACGGAGTAGCATA
GGGTTTGCAGAATCCCTGCTTCGTCCATTTGACAGGCACATTATGCATCGATGATAAGCTGTCAAACATG
AGCAGATCCTCTACGCCGGACGCATCGTGGCCTGTGGGCGGACAATAAAGTCTTAAACTGAACAAAATAG
ATCTAAACTATGACAATAAAGTCTTAAACTAGACAGAATAGTTGTAAACTGAAATCAGTCCAGTTATGCT
GTGAAAAAGCATACTGGACTTTTGTTATGGCTAAAGCAAACTCTTCATTTTCTGAAGTGCAAATTGCCCG
TCGTATTAAAGAGGGGCGTGGGGTCGACGCGGCCGTGGCGCGCCTCCTAGGTGCTCGAGTGGCGGCCGCT
ATTGACCCATAAACTGCCAGGAATTGGGGATCGGATTCGAGCTAAGAATTCCCTTGGGGTATCTTTAAAT
ACTGTAGAAAAGAGGAAGGAAATAATAAATGGCTAAAATGAGAATATCACCGGAATTGAAAAAACTGATC
GAAAAATACCGCTGCGTAAAAGATACGGAAGGAATGTCTCCTGCTAAGGTATATAAGCTGGTGGGAGAAA
ATGAAAACCTATATTTAAAAATGACGGACAGCCGGTATAAAGGGACCACCTATGATGTGGAACGGGAAAA
GGACATGATGCTATGGCTGGAAGGAAAGCTGCCTGTTCCAAAGGTCCTGCACTTTGAACGGCATGATGGC
TGGAGCAATCTGCTCATGAGTGAGGCCGATGGCGTCCTTTGCTCGGAAGAGTATGAAGATGGACAAAGCC
CTGAAAAGATTATCGAGCTGTATGCGGAGTGCATCAGGCTCTTTCACTCCATCGACATATCGGATTGTCC
CTATACGAATAGCTTAGACAGCCGCTTAGCCGAATTGGATTACTTACTGAATAACGATCTGGCCGATGTG
GATTGCGAAAACTGGGAAGAAGACACTCCATTTAAAGATCCGCGCGAGCTGTATGATTTTTTAAAGACGG
AAAAGCCCGAAGAGGAACTTGTCTTTTCCCACGGCGACCTGGGAGACAGCAACATCTTTGTGAAAGATGG
CAAAGTAAGTGGCTTTATTGATCTTGGGAGAAGCGGCAGGGCGGACAAGTGGTATGACATTGCCTTCTGC
GTCCGGTCGATCAGGGAGGATGTCGGGGAAGAACAGTATGTCGAGCTATTTTTTGACTTACTGGGGATCA
AGCCTGATTGGGAGAAAATAAAATATTATATTTTACTGGATGAATTGTTTTAGAGCTCGCACGCTGCCGC
AAGCACTCAGGGCGCAAGGGCTGCTAAAGGAAGCGGAACACGTAGAAAGCCAGTCCGCAGAAACGGTGCT
GACCCCGGATGAATGTCAGCTACTGGGCTATCTGGACAAGGGAAAACGCAAGCGCAAAGAGAAAGCAGGT
AGCTTGCAGTGGGCTTACATGGCGATAGCTAGACTGGGCGGTTTTATGGACAGCAAGCGAACCGGAATTG
CCAGCTGGGGCGCCCTCTGGTAAGGTTGGGAAGCCCTGCAAAGTAAACTGGATGGCTTTCTTGCCGCCAA
GGATCTGATGGCGCAGGGGATCAAGATCTGATCAAGAGACAGGATACTAGTGGAGGAAGAAAAAATGAGC
AAGGGCGAGGAGCTGTTCACCGGGGTGGTGCCCATCCTGGTCGAGCTGGACGGCGACGTAAACGGCCACA
AGTTCAGCGTGTCCGGCGAGGGCGAGGGCGATGCCACCTACGGCAAGCTGACCCTGAAGTTCATCTGCAC
CACCGGCAAGCTGCCCGTGCCCTGGCCCACCCTCGTGACCACCCTGACCTACGGCGTGCAGTGCTTCGCC
CGCTACCCCGACCACATGAAGCAGCACGACTTCTTCAAGTCCGCCATGCCCGAAGGCTACGTCCAGGAGC
GCACCATCTTCTTCAAGGACGACGGCAACTACAAGACCCGCGCCGAGGTGAAGTTCGAGGGCGACACCCT
GGTGAACCGCATCGAGCTGAAGGGCATCGACTTCAAGGAGGACGGCAACATCCTGGGGCACAAGCTGGAG
TACAACTACAACAGCCACAACGTCTATATCACCGCCGACAAGCAGAAGAACGGCATCAAGGCCAACTTCA
AGATCCGCCACAACATCGAGGACGGCGGCGTGCAGCTCGCCGACC
Features (pLannotate 1.2.2; 29 found; start..end, strand, type, name):
    160..254     +  terminator     lambda t0 terminator: transcription terminator from phage lambda
    269..297     +  promoter       cat promoter (fragment): promoter of the E. coli cat gene encoding chloramphenicol acetyltransferase
    298..954     +  CDS            cat: CAT_ECOLX - Experimental evidence at protein level: Swiss-Prot protein existence level 1. This enzyme is an effector of chloramphenicol resistance in bacteria. From Escherichia coli. This protein is used as a marker in many commonly used cloning vectors, such as pACYC184.
   1022..1108    +  terminator     rrnB T1 terminator: Escherichia coli rrnB; transcription terminator T1 from the E. coli rrnB gene
   1219..1384    -  mobile_element Tn7L: mini-Tn7 element (left end of the Tn7 transposon) Tn7
   1817..2767    -  CDS            Rep101(Ts): temperature-sensitive version of the RepA protein needed for replication with the pSC101 origin (Armstrong et al., 1984); rep101 encoding an A56V mutation
   2815..3037    -  rep_origin     pSC101 ori: low-copy replication origin that requires the Rep101 protein
   3522..3774    -  CDS            TcR (fragment): tetracycline efflux protein; tet; confers resistance to tetracycline
   3777..3886    +  oriT           oriT: incP origin of transfer
   3887..4015    -  rep_origin     f1 ori (fragment) (sequence partly withheld): f1 bacteriophage origin of replication; arrow indicates direction of (+) strand synthesis
   4057..4917    -  CDS            AmpR: β-lactamase; bla; confers resistance to ampicillin, carbenicillin, and related antibiotics
   4918..5009    -  promoter       AmpR promoter: bla
   5028..5055    -  terminator     rrnB T2 terminator: transcription terminator T2 from the E. coli rrnB gene
   5147..5233    -  terminator     rrnB T1 terminator: Escherichia coli rrnB; transcription terminator T1 from the E. coli rrnB gene
   5235..5350    -  ncRNA          5S rRNA: Accession: RF00001 - 5S ribosomal RNA
   5436..5473    -  misc_feature   MCS (fragment): pUC18/19 multiple cloning site
   5474..5863    -  CDS            tnsE (fragment): TNSE_ECOLX - Experimental evidence at protein level: Swiss-Prot protein existence level 1. TnsABC + TnsD promote high-frequency insertion of Tn7 into a specific target site known as att-Tn7 whereas TnsABC + TnsE promote low-frequency insertion into many different sites. From Escherichia coli.
   5870..7393    -  CDS            tnsD: TNSD_ECOLX - Protein predicted: Swiss-Prot protein existence level 4. TnsABC + TnsD promote high-frequency insertion of Tn7 into a specific target site known as att-Tn7 whereas TnsABC + TnsE promote low-frequency insertion into many different sites. From Escherichia coli.
   7399..9063    -  CDS            tnsC: TNSC_ECOLX - Experimental evidence at protein level: Swiss-Prot protein existence level 1. TnsABC + TnsD promote high-frequency insertion of Tn7 into a specific target site known as att-Tn7 whereas TnsABC + TnsE promote low-frequency insertion into many different sites. From Escherichia coli.
   9063..11168   -  CDS            tnsB: TNSB_ECOLX - Experimental evidence at protein level: Swiss-Prot protein existence level 1. Sequence-specific, DNA-binding protein required for Tn7 transposition. Recognizes sequences necessary for recombination at both left and right ends of Tn7 and, together with TnsA, forms the transposase. TnsB executes the 5'-DNA strand breakage and joining reactions. From Escherichia coli.
  11158..11976   -  CDS            tnsA: TNSA_ECOLX - Experimental evidence at protein level: Swiss-Prot protein existence level 1. Required for Tn7 transposition. Forms the transposase, together with TnsB. TnsA executes the 5'-DNA strand breakage reaction. TnsABC and TnsD promote high-frequency insertion of Tn7 into a specific target site known as ATT-Tn7 whereas TnsABC and TnsD promote low- frequency insertion into many different sites. From Escherichia coli.
  12055..12073   -  misc_feature   MCS (fragment): pUC18/19 multiple cloning site
  12094..12378   -  promoter       araBAD promoter: araBAD; promoter of the L-arabinose operon of E. coli; the araC regulatory gene is transcribed in the opposite direction (Guzman et al., 1995)
  12405..13283   +  CDS            araC: L-arabinose regulatory protein; araC
  13373..13391   -  promoter       tet promoter (fragment): E. coli promoter for tetracycline efflux protein gene
  13429..13627   -  mobile_element Tn7R (fragment): mini-Tn7 element (right end of the Tn7 transposon) Tn7
  13775..14569   +  CDS            KanR: aminoglycoside phosphotransferase; aphA-3; confers resistance to kanamycin
  14577..14894   +  CDS            tnpA (fragment): TN5P_ECOLX - Also known as tnp. Experimental evidence at protein level: Swiss-Prot protein existence level 1. Mediates transposition of transposon Tn5 by a 'cut and paste' mechanism. First, the monomeric transposase binds the 19 bp inverted DNA repeats flanking the transposon. Then, dimerization of the DNA- bound transposase creates a synaptic DNA complex. After nicking of the first DNA strand, excision of the transposon proceeds through a series of intermediates. The transposase then mediates the insertion of the transposon at a new site by strand transfer. The activity of the wild- type tran
  14931..143     +  CDS            Enhanced Cyan-Emitting GFP (across the origin): Enhanced Cyan-Emitting GFP is a basic (constitutively fluorescent) cyan fluorescent protein published in 2002, derived from Aequorea victoria.
