[The description below was written by a language model from this plasmid's Addgene catalogue record and pLannotate feature annotations shown in this document.]
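Description:
pMRE-Tn7-152 is a mini-Tn7 delivery plasmid built on the pGRG36 backbone and designed to place a constitutively expressed fluorescent protein gene, sGFP2, into bacterial chromosomes. The roughly 15.5 kb plasmid replicates from the low-copy pSC101 origin using the temperature-sensitive Rep101 protein, so it is maintained only at permissive temperature and can be lost from recipients after transposition. It carries a β-lactamase gene for ampicillin selection in the E. coli host. An incP oriT allows conjugative transfer from a mobilising donor such as the recorded S17-1 lambda pir strain. Remnants of an f1 origin and a tetracycline resistance gene are also annotated.

The backbone encodes the Tn7 transposition genes tnsA, tnsB, tnsC and tnsD, followed by a truncated tnsE, downstream of the araBAD promoter with divergently transcribed araC. TnsABC together with TnsD direct high-frequency, site-specific insertion into the chromosomal attTn7 site. The transposable segment lies between the Tn7R and Tn7L ends and spans the sequence origin. It contains a kanamycin resistance gene, a fragment of the Tn5 transposase that is presumably a cloning remnant, and the fluorescent protein coding sequence. After these come a lambda t0 terminator, a chloramphenicol acetyltransferase gene with its own promoter, and an rrnB T1 terminator. The automated annotation labels the fluorescent protein as a cyan-emitting GFP variant, most likely a closest-match call for the Aequorea-derived sGFP2 named in the catalogue. The promoter driving sGFP2 is not annotated or stated. Integrants can be selected with kanamycin and chloramphenicol, giving stable single-copy fluorescent tagging as part of a multi-colour toolbox for labelling diverse bacteria.
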