Addgene plasmid #118566: pMRE-Tn7-152
Purpose: miniTn7 plasmid to deliver constitutively expressed fluorescent protein genes in bacteria
Depositing lab: Mitja Remus-Emsermann. Depositing organization: University of Canterbury. Publication: Chromatic Bacteria - A Broad Host-Range Plasmid and Chromosomal Insertion Toolbox for Fluorescent Protein Expression in Bacteria. Schlechter RO, Jun H, Bernach M, Oso S, Boyd E, Munoz-Lintz DA, Dobson RCJ, Remus DM, Remus-Emsermann MNP. Front Microbiol. 2018 Dec 12;9:3052. doi: 10.3389/fmicb.2018.03052. eCollection 2018. PubMed 30631309.
Backbone
  Vector backbone: pGRG36
  Vector type: Bacterial Expression ; miniTn7 delivery vector
  Selectable markers: Chloramphenicol/ Kanamycin
Growth in bacteria
  Bacterial resistance: Ampicillin, 100 μg/mL
  Growth temperature: 30°C
  Growth strain: E. coli S17-1 lambda pir
  Copy number: Low Copy
Gene/Insert
  Gene/Insert name: sGFP2
  Species: Synthetic
  Cloning method: Restriction Enzyme; 5′ cloning site Unknown (unknown if destroyed)
Resource information
  A portion of this plasmid was derived from a plasmid made by: pTriEx-RhoA-wt_mScarlet-I_SGFP2
Terms and licenses: Academic/Nonprofit Terms; Industry Terms: Not Available to Industry
Depositor comments: Please visit https://www.biorxiv.org/content/early/2018/09/07/402172 for bioRxiv preprint.
How to cite: pMRE-Tn7-152 was a gift from Mitja Remus-Emsermann (Addgene plasmid # 118566 ; http://n2t.net/addgene:118566 ; RRID:Addgene_118566)
